Addgene plasmid #120522: FL
Purpose: Firefly luciferase reporter
Depositing lab: Petr Svoboda. Depositing organization: Institute of Molecular Genetics of the Czech Academy of Sciences.
Backbone
  Vector backbone: pGL4.10
  Vector type: Luciferase
Growth in bacteria
  Bacterial resistance: Ampicillin, 100 μg/mL
  Growth temperature: 37°C
  Growth strain: DH5alpha
  Copy number: High Copy
Gene/Insert
  Gene/Insert name: Firefly luciferase
  Species: Synthetic
  Cloning method: Restriction Enzyme; 5′ cloning site Unknown (unknown if destroyed); 3′ cloning site Unknown (unknown if destroyed)
Terms and licenses: Academic/Nonprofit Terms; Industry Terms: Not Available to Industry
How to cite: FL was a gift from Petr Svoboda (Addgene plasmid # 120522 ; http://n2t.net/addgene:120522 ; RRID:Addgene_120522)
