[The description below was written by a language model from this plasmid's Addgene catalogue record and pLannotate feature annotations shown in this document.]
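Description:
FL is a firefly luciferase reporter plasmid built on the pGL4.10 backbone, a mammalian luciferase reporter vector that is propagated in E. coli. The sequenced plasmid is 4,642 nt and is maintained through a high-copy ColE1/pUC-type origin of replication, with selection by ampicillin via a β-lactamase (AmpR) gene driven by its bla promoter, of which only a fragment is annotated.

The payload is the synthetic luc2 version of the firefly luciferase coding sequence. The parental pGL4.10 is normally a promoterless vector. In this construct, however, the feature table shows the SV40 enhancer and early promoter immediately upstream of luc2, so the reporter should be expressed constitutively in mammalian cells. The catalogue entry does not mention this promoter, and the cloning sites used are recorded as unknown. Transcripts are terminated by an SV40 polyadenylation signal downstream of the coding sequence. The short adjacent match to SV40 large T antigen most likely reflects the viral origin of that polyadenylation region rather than a functional gene. A small tetracycline-resistance fragment is also annotated and appears to be a non-functional backbone remnant. Upstream of the promoter region lie a synthetic poly(A) signal and the RNA polymerase II transcriptional pause site from the human α2 globin gene. These standard pGL4 elements block read-through transcription from the backbone and so lower background reporter signal.

The stated purpose is simply a firefly luciferase reporter. A plasmid of this design would suit transient transfection as a constitutive luminescence readout or a normalisation control alongside another reporter, but the record does not specify a particular assay.
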