Features (pLannotate 1.2.2; 10 found; start..end, strand, type, name):
     66..423     +  promoter       SV40 promoter: SV40 enhancer and early promoter
    459..2111    +  CDS            luciferase: firefly luciferase synthetic luc2 version of the luciferase gene
   2155..2276    -  polyA_signal   SV40 poly(A) signal: SV40 polyadenylation signal
   2299..2367    -  CDS            large T antigen (fragment): large T antigen from SV40 (simian virus 40)
   2383..2515    +  CDS            TcR (fragment): tetracycline efflux protein; tet; confers resistance to tetracycline
   2695..3283    -  rep_origin     ori: high-copy-number ColE1/pMB1/pBR322/pUC origin of replication
   3483..4343    -  CDS            AmpR: β-lactamase confers resistance to ampicillin, carbenicillin, and related antibiotics
   4344..4385    -  promoter       AmpR promoter (fragment): bla
   4448..4496    +  polyA_signal   poly(A) signal: synthetic polyadenylation signal
   4510..4601    +  misc_feature   pause site: RNA polymerase II transcriptional pause signal from the human α2 globin gene
>Addgene plasmid #120522 | FL | addgene full sequence | sequence record 233814 | Addgene NGS Result
ATCAAGATCTGCGCAGCACCATGGCCTGAAATAACCTCTGAAAGAGGAACTTGGTTAGGTACCTTCTGAG
GCGGAAAGAACCAGCTGTGGAATGTGTGTCAGTTAGGGTGTGGAAAGTCCCCAGGCTCCCCAGCAGGCAG
AAGTATGCAAAGCATGCATCTCAATTAGTCAGCAACCAGGTGTGGAAAGTCCCCAGGCTCCCCAGCAGGC
AGAAGTATGCAAAGCATGCATCTCAATTAGTCAGCAACCATAGTCCCGCCCCTAACTCCGCCCATCCCGC
CCCTAACTCCGCCCAGTTCCGCCCATTCTCCGCCCCATGGCTGACTAATTTTTTTTATTTATGCAGAGGC
CGAGGCCGCCTCGGCCTCTGAGCTATTCCAGAAGTAGTGAGGAGGCTTTTTTGGAGGCCTAGGCTTTTGC
AAAAAGCTTGGCAATCCGGTACTGTTGGTAAAGCCACCATGGAAGATGCCAAAAACATTAAGAAGGGCCC
AGCGCCATTCTACCCACTCGAAGACGGGACCGCCGGCGAGCAGCTGCACAAAGCCATGAAGCGCTACGCC
CTGGTGCCCGGCACCATCGCCTTTACCGACGCACATATCGAGGTGGACATTACCTACGCCGAGTACTTCG
AGATGAGCGTTCGGCTGGCAGAAGCTATGAAGCGCTATGGGCTGAATACAAACCATCGGATCGTGGTGTG
CAGCGAGAATAGCTTGCAGTTCTTCATGCCCGTGTTGGGTGCCCTGTTCATCGGTGTGGCTGTGGCCCCA
GCTAACGACATCTACAACGAGCGCGAGCTGCTGAACAGCATGGGCATCAGCCAGCCCACCGTCGTATTCG
TGAGCAAGAAAGGGCTGCAAAAGATCCTCAACGTGCAAAAGAAGCTACCGATCATACAAAAGATCATCAT
CATGGATAGCAAGACCGACTACCAGGGCTTCCAAAGCATGTACACCTTCGTGACTTCCCATTTGCCACCC
GGCTTCAACGAGTACGACTTCGTGCCCGAGAGCTTCGACCGGGACAAAACCATCGCCCTGATCATGAACA
GTAGTGGCAGTACCGGATTGCCCAAGGGCGTAGCCCTACCGCACCGCACCGCTTGTGTCCGATTCAGTCA
TGCCCGCGACCCCATCTTCGGCAACCAGATCATCCCCGACACCGCTATCCTCAGCGTGGTGCCATTTCAC
CACGGCTTCGGCATGTTCACCACGCTGGGCTACTTGATCTGCGGCTTTCGGGTCGTGCTCATGTACCGCT
TCGAGGAGGAGCTATTCTTGCGCAGCTTGCAAGACTATAAGATTCAATCTGCCCTGCTGGTGCCCACACT
ATTTAGCTTCTTCGCTAAGAGCACTCTCATCGACAAGTACGACCTAAGCAACTTGCACGAGATCGCCAGC
GGCGGGGCGCCGCTCAGCAAGGAGGTAGGTGAGGCCGTGGCCAAACGCTTCCACCTACCAGGCATCCGCC
AGGGCTACGGCCTGACAGAAACAACCAGCGCCATTCTGATCACCCCCGAAGGGGACGACAAGCCTGGCGC
AGTAGGCAAGGTGGTGCCCTTCTTCGAGGCTAAGGTGGTGGACTTGGACACCGGTAAGACACTGGGTGTG
AACCAGCGCGGCGAGCTGTGCGTCCGTGGCCCCATGATCATGAGCGGCTACGTTAACAACCCCGAGGCTA
CAAACGCTCTCATCGACAAGGACGGCTGGCTGCACAGCGGCGACATCGCCTACTGGGACGAGGACGAGCA
CTTCTTCATCGTGGACCGGCTGAAGAGCCTGATCAAATACAAGGGCTACCAGGTAGCCCCAGCCGAACTG
GAGAGCATCCTGCTGCAACACCCCAACATCTTCGACGCCGGGGTCGCCGGCCTGCCCGACGACGATGCCG
GCGAGCTGCCCGCCGCAGTCGTCGTGCTGGAACACGGTAAAACCATGACCGAGAAGGAGATCGTGGACTA
TGTGGCCAGCCAGGTTACAACCGCCAAGAAGCTGCGCGGTGGTGTTGTGTTCGTGGACGAGGTGCCTAAA
GGACTGACCGGCAAGTTGGACGCCCGCAAGATCCGCGAGATTCTCATTAAGGCCAAGAAGGGCGGCAAGA
TCGCCGTGTAATAATTCTAGAGTCGGGGCGGCCGGCCGCTTCGAGCAGACATGATAAGATACATTGATGA
GTTTGGACAAACCACAACTAGAATGCAGTGAAAAAAATGCTTTATTTGTGAAATTTGTGATGCTATTGCT
TTATTTGTAACCATTATAAGCTGCAATAAACAAGTTAACAACAACAATTGCATTCATTTTATGTTTCAGG
TTCAGGGGGAGGTGTGGGAGGTTTTTTAAAGCAAGTAAAACCTCTACAAATGTGGTAAAATCGATAAGGA
TCCGTCGACCGATGCCCTTGAGAGCCTTCAACCCAGTCAGCTCCTTCCGGTGGGCGCGGGGCATGACTAT
CGTCGCCGCACTTATGACTGTCTTCTTTATCATGCAACTCGTAGGACAGGTGCCGGCAGCGCTCTTCCGC
TTCCTCGCTCACTGACTCGCTGCGCTCGGTCGTTCGGCTGCGGCGAGCGGTATCAGCTCACTCAAAGGCG
GTAATACGGTTATCCACAGAATCAGGGGATAACGCAGGAAAGAACATGTGAGCAAAAGGCCAGCAAAAGG
CCAGGAACCGTAAAAAGGCCGCGTTGCTGGCGTTTTTCCATAGGCTCCGCCCCCCTGACGAGCATCACAA
AAATCGACGCTCAAGTCAGAGGTGGCGAAACCCGACAGGACTATAAAGATACCAGGCGTTTCCCCCTGGA
AGCTCCCTCGTGCGCTCTCCTGTTCCGACCCTGCCGCTTACCGGATACCTGTCCGCCTTTCTCCCTTCGG
GAAGCGTGGCGCTTTCTCATAGCTCACGCTGTAGGTATCTCAGTTCGGTGTAGGTCGTTCGCTCCAAGCT
GGGCTGTGTGCACGAACCCCCCGTTCAGCCCGACCGCTGCGCCTTATCCGGTAACTATCGTCTTGAGTCC
AACCCGGTAAGACACGACTTATCGCCACTGGCAGCAGCCACTGGTAACAGGATTAGCAGAGCGAGGTATG
TAGGCGGTGCTACAGAGTTCTTGAAGTGGTGGCCTAACTACGGCTACACTAGAAGAACAGTATTTGGTAT
CTGCGCTCTGCTGAAGCCAGTTACCTTCGGAAAAAGAGTTGGTAGCTCTTGATCCGGCAAACAAACCACC
GCTGGTAGCGGTGGTTTTTTTGTTTGCAAGCAGCAGATTACGCGCAGAAAAAAAGGATCTCAAGAAGATC
CTTTGATCTTTTCTACGGGGTCTGACGCTCAGTGGAACGAAAACTCACGTTAAGGGATTTTGGTCATGAG
ATTATCAAAAAGGATCTTCACCTAGATCCTTTTAAATTAAAAATGAAGTTTTAAATCAATCTAAAGTATA
TATGAGTAAACTTGGTCTGACAGCGGCCGCAAATGCTAAACCACTGCAGTGGTTACCAGTGCTTGATCAG
TGAGGCACCGATCTCAGCGATCTGCCTATTTCGTTCGTCCATAGTGGCCTGACTCCCCGTCGTGTAGATC
ACTACGATTCGTGAGGGCTTACCATCAGGCCCCAGCGCAGCAATGATGCCGCGAGAGCCGCGTTCACCGG
CCCCCGATTTGTCAGCAATGAACCAGCCAGCAGGGAGGGCCGAGCGAAGAAGTGGTCCTGCTACTTTGTC
CGCCTCCATCCAGTCTATGAGCTGCTGTCGTGATGCTAGAGTAAGAAGTTCGCCAGTGAGTAGTTTCCGA
AGAGTTGTGGCCATTGCTACTGGCATCGTGGTATCACGCTCGTCGTTCGGTATGGCTTCGTTCAACTCTG
GTTCCCAGCGGTCAAGCCGGGTCACATGATCACCCATATTATGAAGAAATGCAGTCAGCTCCTTAGGGCC
TCCGATCGTTGTCAGAAGTAAGTTGGCCGCGGTGTTGTCGCTCATGGTAATGGCAGCACTACACAATTCT
CTTACCGTCATGCCATCCGTAAGATGCTTTTCCGTGACCGGCGAGTACTCAACCAAGTCGTTTTGTGAGT
AGTGTATACGGCGACCAAGCTGCTCTTGCCCGGCGTCTATACGGGACAACACCGCGCCACATAGCAGTAC
TTTGAAAGTGCTCATCATCGGGAATCGTTCTTCGGGGCGGAAAGACTCAAGGATCTTGCCGCTATTGAGA
TCCAGTTCGATATAGCCCACTCTTGCACCCAGTTGATCTTCAGCATCTTTTACTTTCACCAGCGTTTCGG
GGTGTGCAAAAACAGGCAAGCAAAATGCCGCAAAGAAGGGAATGAGTGCGACACGAAAATGTTGGATGCT
CATACTCGTCCTTTTTCAATATTATTGAAGCATTTATCAGGGTTACTAGTACGTCTCTCAAGGATAAGTA
AGTAATATTAAGGTACGGGAGGTATTGGACAGGCCGCAATAAAATATCTTTATTTTCATTACATCTGTGT
GTTGGTTTTTTGTGTGAATCGATAGTACTAACATACGCTCTCCATCAAAACAAAACGAAACAAAACAAAC
TAGCAAAATAGGCTGTCCCCAGTGCAAGTGCAGGTGCCAGAACATTTCTCTGGCCTAACTGGCCGGTACC
TGAGCTCGCTAGCCTCGAGGAT
